Addgene plasmid #152488: pGBW-m4133851
Purpose: Mammalian expression plasmid for SARS-CoV-2 ORF7a protein
Depositing lab: Ginkgo Bioworks & Benjie Chen. Depositing organization: Ginkgo Bioworks.
Backbone
  Vector backbone: pTwist_CMV_6
  Backbone size w/o insert (bp): 4180
  Vector type: Mammalian Expression
Growth in bacteria
  Bacterial resistance: Ampicillin, 100 μg/mL
  Growth temperature: 37°C
  Growth strain: DH5alpha
  Copy number: High Copy
Gene/Insert
  Gene/Insert name: SARS-CoV-2 ORF7a protein
  Species: Severe acute respiratory syndrome coronavirus 2
  Insert size (bp): 359
  Mutation: wt
  Entrez Gene: ORF7a (a.k.a. GU280_gp07)
  Promoter: CMV
  Tag / fusion protein: Cleavable TEV;CBP (C terminal on backbone)
  Cloning method: Unknown
Resource information
  A portion of this plasmid was derived from a plasmid made by: GinkgoBioworks
Depositor comments: NCBI reference sequence: YP_009724395.1
How to cite: pGBW-m4133851 was a gift from Ginkgo Bioworks & Benjie Chen (Addgene plasmid # 152488 ; http://n2t.net/addgene:152488 ; RRID:Addgene_152488)
