[The description below was written by a language model from this plasmid's Addgene catalogue record and pLannotate feature annotations shown in this document.]
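Description:
pGBW-m4133851 is a mammalian expression plasmid built on the pTwist_CMV_6 backbone for producing the wild-type ORF7a accessory protein of SARS-CoV-2. It is maintained in E. coli through a high-copy ColE1/pUC-type origin and selected with ampicillin via a full-length β-lactamase (AmpR) gene. A short additional β-lactamase fragment is also annotated near the origin and appears to be a backbone remnant. No mammalian selection marker is annotated, so the plasmid seems suited to transient transfection rather than stable line selection.

The ORF7a coding sequence sits immediately downstream of a human cytomegalovirus immediate-early enhancer/promoter. The annotation resolves this into the CMV enhancer plus promoter fragments, including a match to a truncated CMVd2 form. According to the catalogue entry, the backbone supplies a C-terminal tag consisting of a TEV protease cleavage site followed by a calmodulin-binding peptide (CBP). The feature table detects only a short CBP fragment just after the ORF and does not annotate the TEV site separately. Such a tag allows calcium-dependent capture on calmodulin resin and subsequent removal of the tag by TEV cleavage. Transcripts are terminated by an SV40 polyadenylation signal.

The expression unit is flanked by 5' and 3' β-globin insulator elements, T7 and rrnG bacterial terminators, and an upstream synthetic poly(A) signal, which together help isolate it from read-through transcription from the rest of the plasmid. ORF7a is annotated as an antagonist of host tetherin (BST2), so the construct is suited to studying its function, localisation or host interactions in mammalian cells, or to affinity purification of the tagged protein.
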