Features (pLannotate 1.2.2; 17 found; start..end, strand, type, name):
      5..367     +  CDS            NS7A_SARS2: Experimental evidence at protein level: Swiss-Prot protein existence level 1. Plays a role as antagonist of host tetherin (BST2), disrupting its antiviral effect. Acts by binding to BST2 thereby interfering with its glycosylation. May suppress small interfering RNA (siRNA). May bind to host ITGAL, thereby playing a role in attachment or modulation of leukocytes. From Severe acute respiratory syndrome coronavirus 2 (2019-nCoV) (SARS-CoV-2).
    395..411     +  CDS            CBP (fragment): calmodulin-binding peptide derived from skeletal muscle myosin light chain kinase; binds calmodulin with nanomolar affinity in the presence of calcium
    519..640     -  polyA_signal   SV40 poly(A) signal: SV40 polyadenylation signal
    663..732     -  CDS            large T antigen (fragment): large T antigen from SV40 (simian virus 40)
    755..801     +  terminator     T7 terminator: transcription terminator for bacteriophage T7 RNA polymerase
    831..967     +  terminator     rrnG terminator: transcription terminator from the E. coli ribosomal RNA rrnG operon (Albrechtsen et al., 1991)
   1012..1083    +  misc_feature   3' β-globin insulator: insulator downstream of the human β-globin locus (Farrell et al., 2002)
   1309..1897    -  rep_origin     ori: high-copy-number ColE1/pMB1/pBR322/pUC origin of replication
   2069..2133    -  CDS            bla(M) (fragment): β-lactamase lacking the signal sequence; bla(M); allows cytosolic expression of β-lactamase
   2643..3503    +  CDS            AmpR: β-lactamase; bla; confers resistance to ampicillin, carbenicillin, and related antibiotics
   3516..3652    +  terminator     rrnG terminator: transcription terminator from the E. coli ribosomal RNA rrnG operon (Albrechtsen et al., 1991)
   3804..3875    +  misc_feature   5' β-globin insulator: insulator upstream of the human β-globin locus (Farrell et al., 2002)
   3880..3926    -  terminator     T7 terminator: transcription terminator for bacteriophage T7 RNA polymerase
   3944..3992    -  polyA_signal   poly(A) signal: synthetic polyadenylation signal
   4073..4376    +  enhancer       CMV enhancer: human cytomegalovirus immediate early enhancer
   4449..4466    -  promoter       CMV promoter (fragment): human cytomegalovirus (CMV) immediate early promoter
   4529..4580    +  promoter       CMVd2 promoter: truncated human cytomegalovirus (CMV) immediate early promoter that yields moderately reduced expression relative to the full-length promoter
>Addgene plasmid #152488 | pGBW-m4133851 | depositor full sequence | sequence record 295500 | Full Sequence
CACCATGAAAATTATTCTTTTCTTGGCACTGATAACACTCGCTACTTGTGAGCTTTATCACTACCAAGAG
TGTGTTAGAGGTACAACAGTACTTTTAAAAGAACCTTGCTCTTCTGGAACATACGAGGGCAATTCACCAT
TTCATCCTCTAGCTGATAACAAATTTGCACTGACTTGCTTTAGCACTCAATTTGCTTTTGCTTGTCCTGA
CGGCGTAAAACACGTCTATCAGTTACGTGCCAGATCAGTTTCACCTAAACTGTTCATCAGACAAGAGGAA
GTTCAAGAACTTTACTCTCCAATTTTTCTTATTGTTGCGGCAATAGTGTTTATAACACTTTGCTTCACAC
TCAAAAGAAAGACAGAAGAAAACCTTTACTTTCAGTCGAAGAGGCGATGGAAAAAGAATTTTATCGCGGT
GAGTGCAGCCAACAGATTCAAAAAGATATCCTCGTCTGGTGCCCTCTAAGCTAGCTTGACTGACTGAGAT
ACAGCGTACCTTCAGCTCACAGACATGATAAGATACATTGATGAGTTTGGACAAACCACAACTAGAATGC
AGTGAAAAAAATGCTTTATTTGTGAAATTTGTGATGCTATTGCTTTATTTGTAACCATTATAAGCTGCAA
TAAACAAGTTAACAACAACAATTGCATTCATTTTATGTTTCAGGTTCAGGGGGAGGTGTGGGAGGTTTTT
TAAAGCAAGTAAAACCTCTACAAATGTGGTATTGGCCCATCTCTATCGGTATCGTAGCATAACCCCTTGG
GGCCTCTAAACGGGTCTTGAGGGGTTTTTTGTGCCCCTCGGGCCGGATTGCTATCTACCGGCATTGGCGC
AGAAAAAAATGCCTGATGCGACGCTGCGCGTCTTATACTCCCACATATGCCAGATTCAGCAACGGATACG
GCTTCCCCAACTTGCCCACTTCCATACGTGTCCTCCTTACCAGAAATTTATCCTTAAGGTCGTCAGCTAT
CCTGCAGGCGATCTCTCGATTTCGATCAAGACATTCCTTTAATGGTCTTTTCTGGACACCACTAGGGGTC
AGAAGTAGTTCATCAAACTTTCTTCCCTCCCTAATCTCATTGGTTACCTTGGGCTATCGAAACTTAATTA
ACCAGTCAAGTCAGCTACTTGGCGAGATCGACTTGTCTGGGTTTCGACTACGCTCAGAATTGCGTCAGTC
AAGTTCGATCTGGTCCTTGCTATTGCACCCGTTCTCCGATTACGAGTTTCATTTAAATCATGTGAGCAAA
AGGCCAGCAAAAGGCCAGGAACCGTAAAAAGGCCGCGTTGCTGGCGTTTTTCCATAGGCTCCGCCCCCCT
GACGAGCATCACAAAAATCGACGCTCAAGTCAGAGGTGGCGAAACCCGACAGGACTATAAAGATACCAGG
CGTTTCCCCCTGGAAGCTCCCTCGTGCGCTCTCCTGTTCCGACCCTGCCGCTTACCGGATACCTGTCCGC
CTTTCTCCCTTCGGGAAGCGTGGCGCTTTCTCATAGCTCACGCTGTAGGTATCTCAGTTCGGTGTAGGTC
GTTCGCTCCAAGCTGGGCTGTGTGCACGAACCCCCCGTTCAGCCCGACCGCTGCGCCTTATCCGGTAACT
ATCGTCTTGAGTCCAACCCGGTAAGACACGACTTATCGCCACTGGCAGCAGCCACTGGTAACAGGATTAG
CAGAGCGAGGTATGTAGGCGGTGCTACAGAGTTCTTGAAGTGGTGGCCTAACTACGGCTACACTAGAAGA
ACAGTATTTGGTATCTGCGCTCTGCTGAAGCCAGTTACCTTCGGAAAAAGAGTTGGTAGCTCTTGATCCG
GCAAACAAACCACCGCTGGTAGCGGTGGTTTTTTTGTTTGCAAGCAGCAGATTACGCGCAGAAAAAAAGG
ATCTCAAGAAGATCCTTTGATCTTTTCTACGGGGTCTGACGCTCAGTGGAACGAAAACTCACGTTAAGGG
ATTTTGGTCATGAGATTATCAAAAAGGATCTTCACCTAGATCCTTTTAAATTAAAAATGAAGTTTTAAAT
CAATCTAAAGTATATATGAGTAAACTTGGTCTGACAGTTACCAATGCTTAATCAGTGAGGCACCTATCTC
AGCGATCTGTCTATTTCGTTCATCCATAGTTGCATTTAAATTTCCGAACTCTCCAAGGCCCTCGTCGGAA
AATCTTCAAACCTTTCGTCCGATCCATCTTGCAGGCTACCTCTCGAACGAACTATCGCAAGTCTCTTGGC
CGGCCTTGCGCCTTGGCTATTGCTTGGCAGCGCCTATCGCCAGGTATTACTCCAATCCCGAATATCCGAG
ATCGGGATCACCCGAGAGAAGTTCAACCTACATCCTCAATCCCGATCTATCCGAGATCCGAGGAATATCG
AAATCGGGGCGCGCCTGGTGTACCGAGAACGATCCTCTCAGTGCGAGTCTCGACGATCCATATCGTTGCT
TGGCAGTCAGCCAGTCGGAATCCAGCTTGGGACCCAGGAAGTCCAATCGTCAGATATTGTACTCAAGCCT
GGTCACGGCAGCGTACCGATCTGTTTAAACCTAGATATTGATAGTCTGATCGGTCAACGTATAATCGAGT
CCTAGCTTTTGCAAACATCTATCAAGAGACAGGATCAGCAGGAGGCTTTCGCATGAGTATTCAACATTTC
CGTGTCGCCCTTATTCCCTTTTTTGCGGCATTTTGCCTTCCTGTTTTTGCTCACCCAGAAACGCTGGTGA
AAGTAAAAGATGCTGAAGATCAGTTGGGTGCGCGAGTGGGTTACATCGAACTGGATCTCAACAGCGGTAA
GATCCTTGAGAGTTTTCGCCCCGAAGAACGCTTTCCAATGATGAGCACTTTTAAAGTTCTGCTATGTGGC
GCGGTATTATCCCGTATTGACGCCGGGCAAGAGCAACTCGGTCGCCGCATACACTATTCTCAGAATGACT
TGGTTGAGTATTCACCAGTCACAGAAAAGCATCTTACGGATGGCATGACAGTAAGAGAATTATGCAGTGC
TGCCATAACCATGAGTGATAACACTGCGGCCAACTTACTTCTGACAACGATTGGAGGACCGAAGGAGCTA
ACCGCTTTTTTGCACAACATGGGGGATCATGTAACTCGCCTTGATCGTTGGGAACCGGAGCTGAATGAAG
CCATACCAAACGACGAGCGTGACACCACGATGCCTGTAGCAATGGCAACAACCTTGCGTAAACTATTAAC
TGGCGAACTACTTACTCTAGCTTCCCGGCAACAGTTGATAGACTGGATGGAGGCGGATAAAGTTGCAGGA
CCACTTCTGCGCTCGGCCCTTCCGGCTGGCTGGTTTATTGCTGATAAATCTGGAGCCGGTGAGCGTGGGT
CTCGCGGTATCATTGCAGCACTGGGGCCAGATGGTAAGCCCTCCCGTATCGTAGTTATCTACACGACGGG
GAGTCAGGCAACTATGGATGAACGAAATAGACAGATCGCTGAGATAGGTGCCTCACTGATTAAGCATTGG
TAACCGATTCTAGGTGCATTGGCGCAGAAAAAAATGCCTGATGCGACGCTGCGCGTCTTATACTCCCACA
TATGCCAGATTCAGCAACGGATACGGCTTCCCCAACTTGCCCACTTCCATACGTGTCCTCCTTACCAGAA
ATTTATCCTTAAGATCCCGAATCGTTTAAACTCGACTCTGGCTCTATCGAATCTCCGTCGTTTCGAGCTT
ACGCGAACAGCCGTGGCGCTCATTTGCTCGTCGGGCATCGAATCTCGTCAGCTATCGTCAGCTTACCTTT
TTGGCAGCGATCGCGGCTCCCGACATCTTGGACCATTAGCTCCACAGGTATCTTCTTCCCTCTAGTGGTC
ATAACAGCAGCTTCAGCTACCTCTCAATTCAAAAAACCCCTCAAGACCCGTTTAGAGGCCCCAAGGGGTT
ATGCTATCAATCGTTGCGTTACACACACAAAAAACCAACACACATCCATCTTCGATGGATAGCGATTTTA
TTATCTAACTGCTGATCGAGTGTAGCCAGATCTAGTAATCAATTACGGGGTCATTAGTTCATAGCCCATA
TATGGAGTTCCGCGTTACATAACTTACGGTAAATGGCCCGCCTGGCTGACCGCCCAACGACCCCCGCCCA
TTGACGTCAATAATGACGTATGTTCCCATAGTAACGCCAATAGGGACTTTCCATTGACGTCAATGGGTGG
AGTATTTACGGTAAACTGCCCACTTGGCAGTACATCAAGTGTATCATATGCCAAGTACGCCCCCTATTGA
CGTCAATGACGGTAAATGGCCCGCCTGGCATTATGCCCAGTACATGACCTTATGGGACTTTCCTACTTGG
CAGTACATCTACGTATTAGTCATCGCTATTACCATGCTGATGCGGTTTTGGCAGTACATCAATGGGCGTG
GATAGCGGTTTGACTCACGGGGATTTCCAAGTCTCCACCCCATTGACGTCAATGGGAGTTTGTTTTGGCA
CCAAAATCAACGGGACTTTCCAAAATGTCGTAACAACTCCGCCCCATTGACGCAAATGGGCGGTAGGCGT
GTACGGTGGGAGGTCTATATAAGCAGAGCTGGTTTAGTGAACCGTCAGATCAGATCTTTGTCGATCCTAC
CATCCACTCGACACACCCGCCAGCGGCCGC
